>Addgene plasmid #70829 | pFOSGE_COF1E08 | depositor partial sequence | sequence record 126771 | insert
ATGGCGCACATGTCCCACATGCTCCAGCAGCCTTCGGGGTCGACGCCCTCCAACGTGGGCTCCAGCTCAT
CGCGCACGATGTCCCTGATGGAGAAACAAAAGTACATCGAGGACTACGACTTTCCCTACTGCGACGAGAG
CAACAAATACGAAAAGGTGGCGAAAATTGGCCAAGGCACCTTCGGAGAGGTTTTTAAGGCTCGCGAGAAA
AAGGGCAACAAGAAGTTTGTGGCCATGAAGAAGGTGCTGATGGACAACGAAAAGGAGGGCTTTCCCATCA
CGGCTCTGCGAGAGATCCGCATCCTGCAGCTGCTAAAGCACGAGAACGTGGTGAATCTGATCGAGATCTG
CCGCACCAAGGCCACCGCCACGAATGGTTACAGATCCACCTTCTATTTGGTCTTTGATTTCTGCGAACAC
GATTTGGCAGGTCTTCTGTCCAACATGAACGTCAAGTTCAGTCTGGGCGAGATTAAGAAGGTTATGCAGC
AGCTTTTAAAAGGTTTGTATTACATCCACAGCAACAAGATCCTGCACCGAGACATGAAAGCTGCCAACGT
GCTGATTACCAAGCATGGCATCTTAAAGCTGGCTGACTTTGGCTTGGCCCGTGCTTTTAGCATTCCAAAG
AACGAGAGTAAGAATCGCTATACCAATCGCGTAGTAACCTTGTGGTACCGGCCGCCTGAGCTGCTACTTG
GTGACCGCAACTATGGTCCACCCGTGGACATGTGGGGAGCCGGCTGCATAATGGCCGAGATGTGGACACG
CTCGCCCATCATGCAAGGCAATACGGAGCAGCAGCAGCTAACCTTTATCTCGCAGCTATGCGGCTCCTTT
ACGCCGGACGTGTGGCCGGGAGTGGAGGAGCTGGAGCTGTACAAATCCATCGAGCTGCCAAAGAACCAGA
AGCGTCGAGTCAAGGAGCGCCTGCGTCCGTATGTCAAGGATCAAACCGGCTGTGATCTATTGGACAAATT
GCTGACCCTTGATCCCAAGAAACGCATCGATGCGGACACAGCTCTGAATCACGACTTCTTCTGGACGGAT
CCCATGCCCAGCGACTTGAGCAAGATGCTGTCCCAGCACCTGCAGAGCATGTTCGAGTACCTGGCGCAGC
CACGCCGCAGCAACCAGATGCGCAACTATCACCAGCAACTGACCACCATGAACCAGAAGCCCCAGGACAA
CAGTATGATTGACCGGGTTTGG
