>Addgene plasmid #70829 | pFOSGE_COF1E08 | addgene partial sequence | sequence record 130725 | M13-F20 5'-TGTAAAACGACGGCCAGT-3'
GATTTTATTTTGACTGATAGTGACCTGTTCGTTGCAACAAATTGATGAGCAATGCTTTTTTATAATGCCA
ACTTTGTACAAAAAAGCAGGCTTCATGGCGCACATGTCCCACATGCTCCAGCAGCCTTCG
