>Addgene plasmid #70829 | pFOSGE_COF1E08 | addgene partial sequence | sequence record 130726 | M13-Rev 5'-CAGGAAACAGCTATGACC-3'
ATAATGATTTTATTTTGACTGATAGTGACCTGTTCGTTGCAACAAATTGATAAGCAATGCTTTCTTATAA
TGCCAACTTTGTACAAGAAAGCTGGGTCCCAAACCCGGTCAATCATACTGTTGTCCTGGGGCTTCTGGTT
CATGGTGGTCAGTTGCTGGTGATAGTTGCGCATCTGGTTGCTGCGGCGTGGCTGCGCCAGGTACTCGAAC
ATGCTCTGCAGGTGCTGGGACAGCATCTTGCTCAAGTCGCTGGGCATGGGATCCGTCCAGAAGAAGTCGT
GATTCAGAGCTGTGTCCGCATCGATGCGTTTCTTGGGATCAAGGGTCAGCAATTTGTCCAATAGATCACA
GCCGGTTTGATCCTTGACATACGGACGCAGGCGCTCCTTGACTCGACGCTTCTGGTTCTTTGGCAGCTCG
ATGGATTTGTACAGCTCCAGCTCCTCCACTCCCGGCCACACGTCCGGCGTAAAGGAGCCGCATAGCTGCG
AGATAAAGGTTAGCTGCTGCTGCTCCGTATTGCCTTGCATGATGGGCGAGCGTGTCCACATCTCGGCCAT
TATGCAGCCGGCTCCCCACATGTCCACGGG
