[The description below was written by a language model from this plasmid's Addgene catalogue record.]
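Description:
pFOSGE_COF1E08 is a Gateway entry clone built on the Invitrogen pDONR221 donor vector and carrying the Drosophila melanogaster Cdk9 gene (CG5179, transcript FBtr0071937) as an insert of about 1.2 kb. It is a bacterial cloning plasmid rather than an expression construct. It is maintained at high copy number in standard E. coli cloning strains and selected with kanamycin. The insert was introduced by Gateway recombination, which in a pDONR221-derived clone normally replaces the donor vector's counter-selection cassette and leaves the insert flanked by attL recombination sites. The record includes no feature table, so the exact site arrangement, the insert boundaries and whether a stop codon is present are not stated. M13 forward and reverse primer sites flanking the insert are listed for sequence verification.

Cdk9 encodes the cyclin-dependent kinase subunit of P-TEFb, the positive transcription elongation factor, as reflected in the gene's recorded aliases. The entry clone has no recorded promoter, tag or reporter of its own. Its role is to act as a shuttle, allowing the Cdk9 insert to be moved by LR recombination into any compatible Gateway destination vector, which then supplies the promoter, fusion partners and host-specific elements. The associated publication concerns the context-dependent regulatory functions of transcriptional regulators, suggesting that this plasmid belongs to a larger collection of fly transcription factor and cofactor entry clones assembled for systematic functional testing, although the record itself states the purpose only as a Gateway entry clone.
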