Addgene plasmid #70829: pFOSGE_COF1E08
Purpose: Gateway entry clone
Depositing lab: Alexander Stark. Depositing organization: Research Institute of Molecular Pathology (IMP). Publication: Transcriptional regulators form diverse groups with context-dependent regulatory functions. Stampfel G, Kazmar T, Frank O, Wienerroither S, Reiter F, Stark A. Nature. 2015 Nov 9. doi: 10.1038/nature15545. PubMed 26550828.
Backbone
  Vector backbone: pDONR221
  Backbone manufacturer: Invitrogen
  Backbone size w/o insert (bp): 4762
  Vector type: Gateway entry vector
Growth in bacteria
  Bacterial resistance: Kanamycin, 50 μg/mL
  Growth temperature: 37°C
  Growth strain: DH5alpha
  Copy number: High Copy
Gene/Insert
  Gene/Insert name: Cdk9 (alt names: FBgn0019949; CG5179, FBtr0071937)
  Species: D. melanogaster (fly)
  Insert size (bp): 1212
  Entrez Gene: Cdk9 (a.k.a. Dmel_CG5179, CDK9, CG5179, Dmel\CG5179, P-TEF, P-TEFb, PTefb, cdk9)
  Cloning method: Gateway Cloning
  Sequencing primers: 5′ M13-F20; 3′ M13R
Terms and licenses: Academic/Nonprofit Terms; Industry Terms: Not Available to Industry
How to cite: pFOSGE_COF1E08 was a gift from Alexander Stark (Addgene plasmid # 70829 ; http://n2t.net/addgene:70829 ; RRID:Addgene_70829)
